>Addgene plasmid #76662 | TRIB1 gRNA (BRDN0001162480) | addgene full sequence | sequence record 186260 | Addgene Assembled Sequence
CCCGGGTGCAAAGATGGATAAAGTTTTAAACAGAGAGGAATCTTTGCAGCTAATGGACCTTCTAGGTCTT
GAAAGGAGTGGGAATTGGCTCCGGTGCCCGTCAGTGGGCAGAGCGCACATCGCCCACAGTCCCCGAGAAG
TTGGGGGGAGGGGTCGGCAATTGATCCGGTGCCTAGAGAAGGTGGCGCGGGGTAAACTGGGAAAGTGATG
TCGTGTACTGGCTCCGCCTTTTTCCCGAGGGTGGGGGAGAACCGTATATAAGTGCAGTAGTCGCCGTGAA
CGTTCTTTTTCGCAACGGGTTTGCCGCCAGAACACAGGTAAGTGCCGTGTGTGGTTCCCGCGGGCCTGGC
CTCTTTACGGGTTATGGCCCTTGCGTGCCTTGAATTACTTCCACCTGGCTGCAGTACGTGATTCTTGATC
CCGAGCTTCGGGTTGGAAGTGGGTGGGAGAGTTCGAGGCCTTGCGCTTAAGGAGCCCCTTCGCCTCGTGC
TTGAGTTGAGGCCTGGCCTGGGCGCTGGGGCCGCCGCGTGCGAATCTGGTGGCACCTTCGCGCCTGTCTC
GCTGCTTTCGATAAGTCTCTAGCCATTTAAAATTTTTGATGACCTGCTGCGACGCTTTTTTTCTGGCAAG
ATAGTCTTGTAAATGCGGGCCAAGATCTGCACACTGGTATTTCGGTTTTTGGGGCCGCGGGCGGCGACGG
GGCCCGTGCGTCCCAGCGCACATGTTCGGCGAGGCGGGGCCTGCGAGCGCGGCCACCGAGAATCGGACGG
GGGTAGTCTCAAGCTGGCCGGCCTGCTCTGGTGCCTGGCCTCGCGCCGCCGTGTATCGCCCCGCCCTGGG
CGGCAAGGCTGGCCCGGTCGGCACCAGTTGCGTGAGCGGAAAGATGGCCGCTTCCCGGCCCTGCTGCAGG
GAGCTCAAAATGGAGGACGCGGCGCTCGGGAGAGCGGGCGGGTGAGTCACCCACACAAAGGAAAAGGGCC
TTTCCGTCCTCAGCCGTCGCTTCATGTGACTCCACGGAGTACCGGGCGCCGTCCAGGCACCTCGATTAGT
TCTCGAGCTTTTGGAGTACGTCGTCTTTAGGTTGGGGGGAGGGGTTTTATGCGATGGAGTTTCCCCACAC
TGAGTGGGTGGAGACTGAAGTTAGGCCAGCTTGGCACTTGATGTAATTCTCCTTGGAATTTGCCCTTTTT
GAGTTTGGATCTTGGTTCATTCTCAAGCCTCAGACAGTGGTTCAAAGTTTTTTTCTTCCATTTCAGGTGT
CGTGACGTACGGCCACCATGACCGAGTACAAGCCCACGGTGCGCCTCGCCACCCGCGACGACGTCCCCAG
GGCCGTACGCACCCTCGCCGCCGCGTTCGCCGACTACCCCGCCACGCGCCACACCGTCGATCCGGACCGC
CACATCGAGCGGGTCACCGAGCTGCAAGAACTCTTCCTCACGCGCGTCGGGCTCGACATCGGCAAGGTGT
GGGTCGCGGACGACGGCGCCGCCGTGGCGGTCTGGACCACGCCGGAGAGCGTCGAAGCGGGGGCGGTGTT
CGCCGAGATCGGCCCGCGCATGGCCGAGTTGAGCGGTTCCCGGCTGGCCGCGCAGCAACAGATGGAAGGC
CTCCTGGCGCCGCACCGGCCCAAGGAGCCCGCGTGGTTCCTGGCCACCGTCGGAGTCTCGCCCGACCACC
AGGGCAAGGGTCTGGGCAGCGCCGTCGTGCTCCCCGGAGTGGAGGCGGCCGAGCGCGCCGGGGTGCCCGC
CTTCCTGGAGACCTCCGCGCCCCGCAACCTCCCCTTCTACGAGCGGCTCGGCTTCACCGTCACCGCCGAC
GTCGAGGTGCCCGAAGGACCGCGCACCTGGTGCATGACCCGCAAGCCCGGTGCCTGAACGCGTTAAGTCG
ACAATCAACCTCTGGATTACAAAATTTGTGAAAGATTGACTGGTATTCTTAACTATGTTGCTCCTTTTAC
GCTATGTGGATACGCTGCTTTAATGCCTTTGTATCATGCTATTGCTTCCCGTATGGCTTTCATTTTCTCC
TCCTTGTATAAATCCTGGTTGCTGTCTCTTTATGAGGAGTTGTGGCCCGTTGTCAGGCAACGTGGCGTGG
TGTGCACTGTGTTTGCTGACGCAACCCCCACTGGTTGGGGCATTGCCACCACCTGTCAGCTCCTTTCCGG
GACTTTCGCTTTCCCCCTCCCTATTGCCACGGCGGAACTCATCGCCGCCTGCCTTGCCCGCTGCTGGACA
GGGGCTCGGCTGTTGGGCACTGACAATTCCGTGGTGTTGTCGGGGAAATCATCGTCCTTTCCTTGGCTGC
TCGCCTGTGTTGCCACCTGGATTCTGCGCGGGACGTCCTTCTGCTACGTCCCTTCGGCCCTCAATCCAGC
GGACCTTCCTTCCCGCGGCCTGCTGCCGGCTCTGCGGCCTCTTCCGCGTCTTCGCCTTCGCCCTCAGACG
AGTCGGATCTCCCTTTGGGCCGCCTCCCCGCGTCGACTTTAAGACCAATGACTTACAAGGCAGCTGTAGA
TCTTAGCCACTTTTTAAAAGAAAAGGGGGGACTGGAAGGGCTAATTCACTCCCAACGAAGACAAGATCTG
CTTTTTGCTTGTACTGGGTCTCTCTGGTTAGACCAGATCTGAGCCTGGGAGCTCTCTGGCTAACTAGGGA
ACCCACTGCTTAAGCCTCAATAAAGCTTGCCTTGAGTGCTTCAAGTAGTGTGTGCCCGTCTGTTGTGTGA
CTCTGGTAACTAGAGATCCCTCAGACCCTTTTAGTCAGTGTGGAAAATCTCTAGCAGTACGTATAGTAGT
TCATGTCATCTTATTATTCAGTATTTATAACTTGCAAAGAAATGAATATCAGAGAGTGAGAGGAACTTGT
TTATTGCAGCTTATAATGGTTACAAATAAAGCAATAGCATCACAAATTTCACAAATAAAGCATTTTTTTC
ACTGCATTCTAGTTGTGGTTTGTCCAAACTCATCAATGTATCTTATCATGTCTGGCTCTAGCTATCCCGC
CCCTAACTCCGCCCATCCCGCCCCTAACTCCGCCCAGTTCCGCCCATTCTCCGCCCCATGGCTGACTAAT
TTTTTTTATTTATGCAGAGGCCGAGGCCGCCTCGGCCTCTGAGCTATTCCAGAAGTAGTGAGGAGGCTTT
TTTGGAGGCCTAGGGACGTACCCAATTCGCCCTATAGTGAGTCGTATTACGCGCGCTCACTGGCCGTCGT
TTTACAACGTCGTGACTGGGAAAACCCTGGCGTTACCCAACTTAATCGCCTTGCAGCACATCCCCCTTTC
GCCAGCTGGCGTAATAGCGAAGAGGCCCGCACCGATCGCCCTTCCCAACAGTTGCGCAGCCTGAATGGCG
AATGGG
[124 nt withheld, positions 3367-3490]
C
[91 nt withheld, positions 3492-3582]
A
[49 nt withheld, positions 3584-3632]
CCTTTGACGTTGGAGTCCACGTTCTTT
[37 nt withheld, positions 3660-3696]
ACCCTATCTCGGTCTATTCTTTTGATTTATAAGGGATTTTGCCGATTTCGGCCTATTGGTTAAAAAATGA
GCTGATTTAACAAAAATTTAACGCGAATTTTAACAAAATATTAACGCTTACAATTTAGGTGGCACTTTTC
GGGGAAATGTGCGCGGAACCCCTATTTGTTTATTTTTCTAAATACATTCAAATATGTATCCGCTCATGAG
ACAATAACCCTGATAAATGCTTCAATAATATTGAAAAAGGAAGAGTATGAGTATTCAACATTTCCGTGTC
GCCCTTATTCCCTTTTTTGCGGCATTTTGCCTTCCTGTTTTTGCTCACCCAGAAACGCTGGTGAAAGTAA
AAGATGCTGAAGATCAGTTGGGTGCACGAGTGGGTTACATCGAACTGGATCTCAACAGCGGTAAGATCCT
TGAGAGTTTTCGCCCCGAAGAACGTTTTCCAATGATGAGCACTTTTAAAGTTCTGCTATGTGGCGCGGTA
TTATCCCGTATTGACGCCGGGCAAGAGCAACTCGGTCGCCGCATACACTATTCTCAGAATGACTTGGTTG
AGTACTCACCAGTCACAGAAAAGCATCTTACGGATGGCATGACAGTAAGAGAATTATGCAGTGCTGCCAT
AACCATGAGTGATAACACTGCGGCCAACTTACTTCTGACAACGATCGGAGGACCGAAGGAGCTAACCGCT
TTTTTGCACAACATGGGGGATCATGTAACTCGCCTTGATCGTTGGGAACCGGAGCTGAATGAAGCCATAC
CAAACGACGAGCGTGACACCACGATGCCTGTAGCAATGGCAACAACGTTGCGCAAACTATTAACTGGCGA
ACTACTTACTCTAGCTTCCCGGCAACAATTAATAGACTGGATGGAGGCGGATAAAGTTGCAGGACCACTT
CTGCGCTCGGCCCTTCCGGCTGGCTGGTTTATTGCTGATAAATCTGGAGCCGGTGAGCGTGGGTCTCGCG
GTATCATTGCAGCACTGGGGCCAGATGGTAAGCCCTCCCGTATCGTAGTTATCTACACGACGGGGAGTCA
GGCAACTATGGATGAACGAAATAGACAGATCGCTGAGATAGGTGCCTCACTGATTAAGCATTGGTAACTG
TCAGACCAAGTTTACTCATATATACTTTAGATTGATTTAAAACTTCATTTTTAATTTAAAAGGATCTAGG
TGAAGATCCTTTTTGATAATCTCATGACCAAAATCCCTTAACGTGAGTTTTCGTTCCACTGAGCGTCAGA
CCCCGTAGAAAAGATCAAAGGATCTTCTTGAGATCCTTTTTTTCTGCGCGTAATCTGCTGCTTGCAAACA
AAAAAACCACCGCTACCAGCGGTGGTTTGTTTGCCGGATCAAGAGCTACCAACTCTTTTTCCGAAGGTAA
CTGGCTTCAGCAGAGCGCAGATACCAAATACTGTTCTTCTAGTGTAGCCGTAGTTAGGCCACCACTTCAA
GAACTCTGTAGCACCGCCTACATACCTCGCTCTGCTAATCCTGTTACCAGTGGCTGCTGCCAGTGGCGAT
AAGTCGTGTCTTACCGGGTTGGACTCAAGACGATAGTTACCGGATAAGGCGCAGCGGTCGGGCTGAACGG
GGGGTTCGTGCACACAGCCCAGCTTGGAGCGAACGACCTACACCGAACTGAGATACCTACAGCGTGAGCT
ATGAGAAAGCGCCACGCTTCCCGAAGGGAGAAAGGCGGACAGGTATCCGGTAAGCGGCAGGGTCGGAACA
GGAGAGCGCACGAGGGAGCTTCCAGGGGGAAACGCCTGGTATCTTTATAGTCCTGTCGGGTTTCGCCACC
TCTGACTTGAGCGTCGATTTTTGTGATGCTCGTCAGGGGGGCGGAGCCTATGGAAAAACGCCAGCAACGC
GGCCTTTTTACGGTTCCTGGCCTTTTGCTGGCCTTTTGCTCACATGTTCTTTCCTGCGTTATCCCCTGAT
TCTGTGGATAACCGTATTACCGCCTTTGAGTGAGCTGATACCGCTCGCCGCAGCCGAACGACCGAGCGCA
GCGAGTCAGTGAGCGAGGAAGCGGAAGAGCGCCCAATACGCAAACCGCCTCTCCCCGCGCGTTGGCCGAT
TCATTAATGCAGCTGGCACGACAGGTTTCCCGACTGGAAAGCGGGCAGTGAGCGCAACGCAATTAATGTG
AGTTAGCTCACTCATTAGGCACCCCAGGCTTTACACTTTATGCTTCCGGCTCGTATGTTGTGTGGAATTG
TGAGCGGATAACAATTTCACACAGGAAACAGCTATGACCATGATTACGCCAAGCGCGCAATTAACCCTCA
CTAAAGGGAACAAAAGCTGGAGCTGCAAGCTTAATGTAGTCTTATGCAATACTCTTGTAGTCTTGCAACA
TGGTAACGATGAGTTAGCAACATGCCTTACAAGGAGAGAAAAAGCACCGTGCATGCCGATTGGTGGAAGT
AAGGTGGTACGATCGTGCCTTATTAGGAAGGCAACAGACGGGTCTGACATGGATTGGACGAACCACTGAA
TTGCCGCATTGCAGAGATATTGTATTTAAGTGCCTAGCTCGATACATAAACGGGTCTCTCTGGTTAGACC
AGATCTGAGCCTGGGAGCTCTCTGGCTAACTAGGGAACCCACTGCTTAAGCCTCAATAAAGCTTGCCTTG
AGTGCTTCAAGTAGTGTGTGCCCGTCTGTTGTGTGACTCTGGTAACTAGAGATCCCTCAGACCCTTTTAG
TCAGTGTGGAAAATCTCTAGCAGTGGCGCCCGAACAGGGACTTGAAAGCGAAAGGGAAACCAGAGGAGCT
CTCTCGACGCAGGACTCGGCTTGCTGAAGCGCGCACGGCAAGAGGCGAGGGGCGGCGACTGGTGAGTACG
CCAAAAATTTTGACTAGCGGAGGCTAGAAGGAGAGAGATGGGTGCGAGAGCGTCAGTATTAAGCGGGGGA
GAATTAGATCGCGATGGGAAAAAATTCGGTTAAGGCCAGGGGGAAAGAAAAAATATAAATTAAAACATAT
AGTATGGGCAAGCAGGGAGCTAGAACGATTCGCAGTTAATCCTGGCCTGTTAGAAACATCAGAAGGCTGT
AGACAAATACTGGGACAGCTACAACCATCCCTTCAGACAGGATCAGAAGAACTTAGATCATTATATAATA
CAGTAGCAACCCTCTATTGTGTGCATCAAAGGATAGAGATAAAAGACACCAAGGAAGCTTTAGACAAGAT
AGAGGAAGAGCAAAACAAAAGTAAGACCACCGCACAGCAAGCGGCCGCTGATCTTCAGACCTGGAGGAGG
AGATATGAGGGACAATTGGAGAAGTGAATTATATAAATATAAAGTAGTAAAAATTGAACCATTAGGAGTA
GCACCCACCAAGGCAAAGAGAAGAGTGGTGCAGAGAGAAAAAAGAGCAGTGGGAATAGGAGCTTTGTTCC
TTGGGTTCTTGGGAGCAGCAGGAAGCACTATGGGCGCAGCGTCAATGACGCTGACGGTACAGGCCAGACA
ATTATTGTCTGGTATAGTGCAGCAGCAGAACAATTTGCTGAGGGCTATTGAGGCGCAACAGCATCTGTTG
CAACTCACAGTCTGGGGCATCAAGCAGCTCCAGGCAAGAATCCTGGCTGTGGAAAGATACCTAAAGGATC
AACAGCTCCTGGGGATTTGGGGTTGCTCTGGAAAACTCATTTGCACCACTGCTGTGCCTTGGAATGCTAG
TTGGAGTAATAAATCTCTGGAACAGATTTGGAATCACACGACCTGGATGGAGTGGGACAGAGAAATTAAC
AATTACACAAGCTTAATACACTCCTTAATTGAAGAATCGCAAAACCAGCAAGAAAAGAATGAACAAGAAT
TATTGGAATTAGATAAATGGGCAAGTTTGTGGAATTGGTTTAACATAACAAATTGGCTGTGGTATATAAA
ATTATTCATAATGATAGTAGGAGGCTTGGTAGGTTTAAGAATAGTTTTTGCTGTACTTTCTATAGTGAAT
AGAGTTAGGCAGGGATATTCACCATTATCGTTTCAGACCCACCTCCCAACCCCGAGGGGACCCAGAGAGG
GCCTATTTCCCATGATTCCTTCATATTTGCATATACGATACAAGGCTGTTAGAGAGATAATTAGAATTAA
TTTGACTGTAAACACAAAGATATTAGTACAAAATACGTGACGTAGAAAGTAATAATTTCTTGGGTAGTTT
GCAGTTTTAAAATTATGTTTTAAAATGGACTATCATATGCTTACCGTAACTTGAAAGTATTTCGATTTCT
TGGCTTTATATATCTTGTGGAAAGGACGAAACACCGCCGGGACACATGCTCGCGCTGTTTTAGAGCTAGA
AATAGCAAGTTAAAATAAGGCTAGTCCGTTATCAACTTGAAAAAGTGGCACCGAGTCGGTGCTTTTTTAA
GCTTGGCGTAACTAGATCTTGAGACAAATGGCAGTATTCATCCACAATTTTAAAAGAAAAGGGGGGATTG
GGGGGTACAGTGCAGGGGAAAGAATAGTAGACATAATAGCAACAGACATACAAACTAAAGAATTACAAAA
ACAAATTACAAAAATTCAAAATTTTCGGGTTTATTACAGGGACAGCAGAGATCCACTTTGGCGCCGGCTC
GAGGGGG
Features (pLannotate 1.2.2; 29 found; start..end, strand, type, name):
     14..80      +  CDS            small t antigen (fragment): SV40 (simian virus 40) small t antigen
    106..317     +  promoter       EF-1α core promoter: core promoter for human elongation factor EF-1α
    318..1256    +  intron         EF-1α intron A: intron upstream of the start codon of human EF-1α
   1278..1877    +  CDS            PuroR (fragment): puromycin N-acetyltransferase; pac from Streptomyces; confers resistance to puromycin
   1893..2481    +  misc_feature   WPRE: woodchuck hepatitis virus posttranscriptional regulatory element
   2532..2551    +  misc_feature   cPPT/CTS (fragment): central polypurine tract and central termination sequence of HIV-1
   2553..2786    +  LTR            3' LTR (ΔU3): self-inactivating 3' long terminal repeat (LTR) from HIV-1
   2864..2985    +  polyA_signal   SV40 poly(A) signal: SV40 polyadenylation signal
   3025..3160    +  rep_origin     SV40 ori: SV40 origin of replication
   3181..3199    -  promoter       T7 promoter: promoter for bacteriophage T7 RNA polymerase
   3207..3362    +  CDS            lacZα (fragment): LacZα fragment of β-galactosidase; lacZ fragment
   3367..3795    +  rep_origin     f1 ori (sequence partly withheld): f1 bacteriophage origin of replication; arrow indicates direction of (+) strand synthesis
   3848..3952    +  promoter       AmpR promoter: bla
   3953..4813    +  CDS            AmpR: β-lactamase; bla; confers resistance to ampicillin, carbenicillin, and related antibiotics
   4984..5572    +  rep_origin     ori: high-copy-number ColE1/pMB1/pBR322/pUC origin of replication
   5755..5847    +  CDS            lacI (fragment): lac repressor; lacI; The lac repressor binds to the lac operator to inhibit transcription in E. coli. This inhibition can be relieved by adding lactose or isopropyl-β-D-thiogalactopyranoside (IPTG).
   5860..5881    +  protein_bind   CAP binding site: CAP binding activates transcription in the presence of cAMP. E. coli catabolite activator protein
   5896..5926    +  promoter       lac promoter: promoter for the E. coli lac operon
   5934..5950    +  protein_bind   lac operator: The lac repressor binds to the lac operator to inhibit transcription in E. coli. This inhibition can be relieved by adding lactose or isopropyl-β-D-thiogalactopyranoside (IPTG). lac repressor encoded by lacI
   5995..6013    +  promoter       T3 promoter: promoter for bacteriophage T3 RNA polymerase
   6041..6267    +  promoter       RSV promoter: Rous sarcoma virus enhancer/promoter
   6268..6448    +  LTR            5' LTR (truncated): truncated 5' long terminal repeat (LTR) from HIV-1
   6495..6620    +  misc_feature   HIV-1 Ψ: packaging signal of human immunodeficiency virus type 1
   6604..6967    +  CDS            HIV-1 gag (fragment): gag protein from human immunodeficiency virus 1; gag
   7113..7346    +  misc_feature   RRE: The Rev response element (RRE) of HIV-1 allows for Rev-dependent mRNA export from the nucleus to the cytoplasm.
   7723..7749    +  CDS            Rev (fragment): human immunodeficiency virus 1 (HIV-1) Rev protein; rev; enhances nuclear export of unspliced and incompletely spliced viral mRNAs
   7753..7993    +  promoter       U6 promoter: RNA polymerase III promoter for human U6 snRNA
   8023..8098    +  misc_RNA       gRNA scaffold: guide RNA scaffold for the Streptococcus pyogenes CRISPR/Cas9 system
   8154..8271    +  misc_feature   cPPT/CTS: central polypurine tract and central termination sequence of HIV-1
