[The description below was written by a language model from this plasmid's Addgene catalogue record and pLannotate feature annotations shown in this document.]
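Description:
TRIB1 gRNA (BRDN0001162480) is a third-generation lentiviral guide RNA plasmid built on the lentiGuide-Puro backbone, designed to direct Streptococcus pyogenes Cas9 to the human TRIB1 gene (reference transcript NM_025195.3). It is maintained in E. coli through a high-copy ColE1/pUC-type origin with ampicillin selection from the β-lactamase gene. The backbone also carries an f1 origin, an SV40 origin and poly(A) signal, and remnants of lac-region and T7/T3 promoter sequences inherited from earlier cloning vectors.

The lentiviral transfer cassette begins with an RSV promoter fused to a truncated HIV-1 5' LTR, which allows Tat-independent transcription of the viral genome in packaging cells. This is followed by the Ψ packaging signal with a partial gag sequence, the Rev response element for nuclear export of the genomic RNA, and a cPPT/CTS element that aids nuclear import. The cassette ends in a ΔU3 self-inactivating 3' LTR. Within it, a human U6 RNA polymerase III promoter drives the TRIB1-specific 20-nt spacer joined to the Cas9 gRNA scaffold. A separate EF-1α promoter, annotated as the core promoter plus intron A, expresses puromycin N-acetyltransferase so that transduced mammalian cells can be selected, and a downstream WPRE enhances transcript expression.

The plasmid does not encode Cas9, so it must be paired with a separate Cas9 vector such as lentiCas9-Blast or used in cells that already express the nuclease. It is an individual clone from a human kinome gRNA collection built with optimized sgRNA design rules, and it is suited to CRISPR knockout of TRIB1 in human cells.
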