Addgene plasmid #76662: TRIB1 gRNA (BRDN0001162480)
Purpose: 3rd generation lentiviral gRNA plasmid targeting human TRIB1
Depositing lab: John Doench & David Root. Depositing organization: Broad Institute. Publication: Optimized sgRNA design to maximize activity and minimize off-target effects of CRISPR-Cas9. Doench JG, Fusi N, Sullender M, Hegde M, Vaimberg EW, Donovan KF, Smith I, Tothova Z, Wilen C, Orchard R, Virgin HW, Listgarten J, Root DE. Nat Biotechnol. 2016 Jan 18. doi: 10.1038/nbt.3437. PubMed 26780180.
Backbone
  Vector backbone: lentiGuide-Puro
  Backbone manufacturer: Zhang Lab (Addgene plasmid # 52963)
  Vector type: Mammalian Expression, Lentiviral, CRISPR
  Selectable markers: Puromycin
Growth in bacteria
  Bacterial resistance: Ampicillin, 100 μg/mL
  Growth temperature: 37°C
  Growth strain: DH5alpha
  Copy number: High Copy
Gene/Insert
  Gene/Insert name: TRIB1 (alt names: TRIB1; NM_025195.3)
  gRNA/shRNA sequence: CCGGGACACATGCTCGCGCT
  Species: H. sapiens (human)
  Entrez Gene: TRIB1 (a.k.a. C8FW, GIG-2, GIG2, SKIP1, TRB-1, TRB1)
  Promoter: hU6
  Cloning method: Unknown
  Sequencing primers: 5′ U6-F; 3′ pS2-R
Terms and licenses: Academic/Nonprofit Terms; Industry Terms: Not Available to Industry
Depositor comments: The gRNA was designed to target the following Genbank reference sequence(s): NM_025195.3. Note that this plasmid does NOT contain Cas9. It should be used in conjunction with lentiCas9-Blast (Addgene #52962) or otherwise with cell lines already expressing Cas9. Browse the full kinome gRNA library at http://www.addgene.org/pooled-library/broadgpp-human-kinome/ or visit http://www.broadinstitute.org/rnai/public/ for detailed protocols and information.
How to cite: TRIB1 gRNA (BRDN0001162480) was a gift from John Doench & David Root (Addgene plasmid # 76662 ; http://n2t.net/addgene:76662 ; RRID:Addgene_76662)
