>Addgene plasmid #76662 | TRIB1 gRNA (BRDN0001162480) | depositor partial sequence | sequence record 144122 | Target Sequence
CCGGGACACATGCTCGCGCT
