>Addgene plasmid #76662 | TRIB1 gRNA (BRDN0001162480) | addgene partial sequence | sequence record 186259 | hU6-F
AAGTAATAATTTCTTGGGTAGTTTGCAGTTTTAAAATTATGTTTTAAAATGGACTATCATATGCTTACCG
TAACTTGAAAGTATTTCGATTTCTTGGCTTTATATATCTTGTGGAAAGGACGAAACACCGCCGGGACACA
TGCTCGCGCTGTTTTAGAGCTAGAAATAGCAAGTTAAAATAAGGCTAGTCCGTTATCAACTTGAAAAAGT
GGCACCGAGTCGGTGCTTTTTTAAGCTTGGCGTAACTAGATCTTGAGACAAATGGCAGTATTCATCCACA
ATTTTAAAAGAAAAGGGGGGATTGGGGGGTACAGTGCAGGGGAAAGAATAGTAGACATAATAGCAACAGA
CATACAAACTAAAGAATTACAAAAACAAATTACAAAAATTCAAAATTTTCGGGTTTATTACAGGGACAGC
AGAGATCCACTTTGGCGCCGGCTCGAGGGGGCCCGGGTGCAAAGATGGATAAAGTTTTAAACAGAGAGGA
ATCTTTGCAGCTAATGGACCTTCTAGGTCTTGAAAGGAGTGGGAATTGGCTCCGGTGCCCGTCAGTGGGC
AGAGCGCACA
